Addgene plasmid #145649: pGBW-m4046833
Purpose: Bacterial Expression plasmid for SARS-CoV-2 nsp9
Depositing lab: Ginkgo Bioworks & Benjie Chen. Depositing organization: Ginkgo Bioworks.
Backbone
  Vector backbone: ori-013 - marker | cmR
  Backbone size w/o insert (bp): 1462
  Vector type: Bacterial Expression
Growth in bacteria
  Bacterial resistance: Chloramphenicol, 25 μg/mL
  Growth temperature: 30°C
  Growth strain: DH5alpha
  Copy number: High Copy
Gene/Insert
  Gene/Insert name: SARS-CoV-2 nsp9
  Species: Escherichia coli str. K-12 substr. MG1655; Severe acute respiratory syndrome coronavirus 2
  Insert size (bp): 338
  Mutation: Escherichia coli recode 1
  Entrez Gene: ORF1ab (a.k.a. GU280_gp01)
  Promoter: Promoter | pT7 ; Operator | lacO ; RBS | T7_rbs ; Start Codon | ATG
  Tag / fusion protein: Cleavable TEV;6xHIS (C terminal on backbone)
  Cloning method: Unknown
Resource information
  A portion of this plasmid was derived from a plasmid made by: GinkgoBioworks
Depositor comments: NCBI Reference Sequence: YP_009725305.1
How to cite: pGBW-m4046833 was a gift from Ginkgo Bioworks & Benjie Chen (Addgene plasmid # 145649 ; http://n2t.net/addgene:145649 ; RRID:Addgene_145649)
