[The description below was written by a language model from this plasmid's Addgene catalogue record and pLannotate feature annotations shown in this document.]
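Description:
pGBW-m4046833 is a compact bacterial expression plasmid, roughly 2.1 kb in total, built to produce the SARS-CoV-2 non-structural protein nsp9 in Escherichia coli. The minimal backbone (about 1.5 kb without insert) carries little more than a high-copy ColE1/pUC-type origin of replication and a chloramphenicol acetyltransferase (cat) gene driven by its own promoter, which provides chloramphenicol selection. A lambda t0 terminator lies downstream of the cat gene.

The expression cassette consists of a T7 promoter followed immediately by a lac operator, the efficient ribosome binding site from phage T7 gene 10, and an ATG start codon. Transcription therefore depends on T7 RNA polymerase and can be held off by lac repressor and induced with IPTG. No lacI gene is annotated on the plasmid, so both the repressor and the polymerase would have to be supplied by the host strain. The insert is a roughly 340 bp coding sequence for nsp9, a mature cleavage product of the viral ORF1ab polyprotein, recoded with E. coli codon usage. According to the catalogue entry, the backbone adds a C-terminal 6xHis tag preceded by a TEV protease site, which allows affinity purification and subsequent tag removal.

The automated annotation of both the depositor and the sequencing-derived records does not label the nsp9 open reading frame or the tag. It shows only a small multiple cloning site fragment in the unannotated region between the RBS and the origin, where the insert presumably sits. The two sequence records differ slightly in length and numbering but show the same features in the same order. The plasmid is suited to recombinant production of nsp9 for biochemical or structural work.
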