Features (pLannotate 1.2.2; 8 found; start..end, strand, type, name):
     20..38      +  promoter       T7 promoter: promoter for bacteriophage T7 RNA polymerase
     39..63      +  protein_bind   lac operator: The lac repressor binds to the lac operator to inhibit transcription in E. coli. This inhibition can be relieved by adding lactose or isopropyl-β-D-thiogalactopyranoside (IPTG). lac repressor encoded by lacI
     78..100     +  RBS            RBS: efficient ribosome binding site from bacteriophage T7 gene 10 (Olins and Rangwala, 1989)
    121..136     -  misc_feature   MCS (fragment): multiple cloning site
    605..1193    +  rep_origin     ori: high-copy-number ColE1/pMB1/pBR322/pUC origin of replication
   1201..1298    +  promoter       cat promoter: promoter of the E. coli cat gene encoding chloramphenicol acetyltransferase
   1299..1955    +  CDS            cat: CAT_ECOLX - Experimental evidence at protein level: Swiss-Prot protein existence level 1. This enzyme is an effector of chloramphenicol resistance in bacteria. From Escherichia coli. This protein is used as a marker in many commonly used cloning vectors, such as pACYC184.
   2029..2063    +  terminator     lambda t0 terminator: minimal transcription terminator from phage lambda (Scholtissek and Grosse, 1987)
>Addgene plasmid #145649 | pGBW-m4046833 | depositor full sequence | sequence record 287826 | Full Sequence
GATCTCGATCCCGCGAAATTAATACGACTCACTATAGGGGAATTGTGAGCGGATAACAATTCCCCTCTAG
AAATAATTTTGTTTAACTTTAAGAAGGAGACTCTTCTATGAACAATGAATTGAGTCCGGTAGCGCTCCGT
CAAATGTCGTGCGCAGCTGGGACGACTCAGACAGCCTGTACTGATGACAACGCTTTAGCCTATTACAACA
CCACCAAAGGTGGCCGCTTTGTTCTGGCTCTGCTTTCCGACCTGCAAGATCTGAAGTGGGCGAGATTCCC
AAAAAGCGACGGCACCGGTACTATCTACACGGAGCTGGAACCGCCTTGCCGATTCGTCACCGATACTCCG
AAAGGTCCCAAGGTGAAATACCTATATTTTATTAAAGGCCTGAATAACCTGAACCGCGGCATGGTTCTGG
GTTCACTGGCAGCTACCGTGCGTCTGCAAGAGAACCTGTACTTTCAAAGCCACCATCATCACCATCATTA
ACCGGCTTATCGGTCAGTTTCACCTGATTTACGTAAAAACCCGCTTCGGCGGGTTTTTGCTTTTGGAGGG
GCAGAAAGATGAATGACTGTCCACGACGCTATACCCAAAAGAAATTGAGATCCTTTTTTTCTGCGCGTAA
TCTGCTGCTTGCAAACAAAAAAACCACCGCTACCAGCGGTGGTTTGTTTGCCGGATCAAGAGCTACCAAC
TCTTTTTCCGAAGGTAACTGGCTTCAGCAGAGCGCAGATACCAAATACTGTTCTTCTAGTGTAGCCGTAG
TTAGGCCACCACTTCAAGAACTCTGTAGCACCGCCTACATACCTCGCTCTGCTAATCCTGTTACCAGTGG
CTGCTGCCAGTGGCGATAAGTCGTGTCTTACCGGGTTGGACTCAAGACGATAGTTACCGGATAAGGCGCA
GCGGTCGGGCTGAACGGGGGGTTCGTGCACACAGCCCAGCTTGGAGCGAACGACCTACACCGAACTGAGA
TACCTACAGCGTGAGCTATGAGAAAGCGCCACGCTTCCCGAAGGGAGAAAGGCGGACAGGTATCCGGTAA
GCGGCAGGGTCGGAACAGGAGAGCGCACGAGGGAGCTTCCAGGGGGAAACGCCTGGTATCTTTATAGTCC
TGTCGGGTTTCGCCACCTCTGACTTGAGCGTCGATTTTTGTGATGCTCGTCAGGGGGGCGGAGCCTATGG
AAATTGATCGGGCACGTAAGAGGTTCCAACTTTCACCATAATGAAATAAGATCACTACCGGGCGTATTTT
TTGAGTTATCGAGATTTTCAGGAGCTAAGGAAGCTAAAATGGAGAAAAAAATCACTGGATATACCACCGT
TGATATATCCCAATGGCATCGTAAAGAACATTTTGAGGCATTTCAGTCAGTTGCTCAATGTACCTATAAC
CAGACCGTTCAGCTGGATATTACGGCCTTTTTAAAGACCGTAAAGAAAAATAAGCACAAGTTTTATCCGG
CCTTTATTCACATTCTTGCCCGCCTGATGAATGCTCATCCGGAATTTCGTATGGCAATGAAAGACGGTGA
GCTGGTGATATGGGATAGTGTTCACCCTTGTTACACCGTTTTCCATGAGCAAACTGAAACGTTTTCATCG
CTCTGGAGTGAATACCACGACGATTTCCGGCAGTTTCTACACATATATTCGCAAGATGTGGCGTGTTACG
GTGAAAACCTGGCCTATTTCCCTAAAGGGTTTATTGAGAATATGTTTTTCGTTTCAGCCAATCCCTGGGT
GAGTTTCACCAGTTTTGATTTAAACGTGGCCAATATGGACAACTTCTTCGCCCCCGTTTTCACCATGGGC
AAATATTATACGCAAGGCGACAAGGTGCTGATGCCGCTGGCGATTCAGGTTCATCATGCCGTTTGTGATG
GCTTCCATGTCGGCAGAATGCTTAATGAATTACAACAGTACTGCGATGAGTGGCAGGGCGGGGCGTAATT
TGATATCGAGCTCGCTTGGACTCCTGTTGATAGATCCAGTAATGACCTCAGAACTCCATCTGGATTTGTT
CAGAACGCTCGGTTGCCGCCGGGCGTTTTTTATTGGT
