Features (pLannotate 1.2.2; 8 found; start..end, strand, type, name):
      1..19      +  promoter       T7 promoter: promoter for bacteriophage T7 RNA polymerase
     20..44      +  protein_bind   lac operator: The lac repressor binds to the lac operator to inhibit transcription in E. coli. This inhibition can be relieved by adding lactose or isopropyl-β-D-thiogalactopyranoside (IPTG). lac repressor encoded by lacI
     59..81      +  RBS            RBS: efficient ribosome binding site from bacteriophage T7 gene 10 (Olins and Rangwala, 1989)
    102..117     -  misc_feature   MCS (fragment): multiple cloning site
    590..1178    +  rep_origin     ori: high-copy-number ColE1/pMB1/pBR322/pUC origin of replication
   1186..1283    +  promoter       cat promoter: promoter of the E. coli cat gene encoding chloramphenicol acetyltransferase
   1284..1940    +  CDS            cat: CAT_ECOLX - Experimental evidence at protein level: Swiss-Prot protein existence level 1. This enzyme is an effector of chloramphenicol resistance in bacteria. From Escherichia coli. This protein is used as a marker in many commonly used cloning vectors, such as pACYC184.
   2014..2048    +  terminator     lambda t0 terminator: minimal transcription terminator from phage lambda (Scholtissek and Grosse, 1987)
>Addgene plasmid #145649 | pGBW-m4046833 | addgene full sequence | sequence record 292493 | Addgene NGS Result
TAATACGACTCACTATAGGGGAATTGTGAGCGGATAACAATTCCCCTCTAGAAATAATTTTGTTTAACTT
TAAGAAGGAGACTCTTCTATGAACAATGAATTGAGTCCGGTAGCGCTCCGTCAAATGTCGTGCGCAGCTG
GGACGACTCAGACAGCCTGTACTGATGACAACGCTTTAGCCTATTACAACACCACCAAAGGTGGCCGCTT
TGTTCTGGCTCTGCTTTCCGACCTGCAAGATCTGAAGTGGGCGAGATTCCCAAAAAGCGACGGCACCGGT
ACTATCTACACGGAGCTGGAACCGCCTTGCCGATTCGTCACCGATACTCCGAAAGGTCCCAAGGTGAAAT
ACCTATATTTTATTAAAGGCCTGAATAACCTGAACCGCGGCATGGTTCTGGGTTCACTGGCAGCTACCGT
GCGTCTGCAAGAGAACCTGTACTTTCAAAGCCACCATCATCACCATCATTAACCGGCTTATCGGTCAGTT
TCACCTGATTTACGTAAAAACCCGCTTCGGCGGGTTTTTGCTTTTGGAGGGGCAGAAAGATGAATGACTG
TCCACGACGCTATACCCAAAAGAAAAAGCTTGAGATCCTTTTTTTCTGCGCGTAATCTGCTGCTTGCAAA
CAAAAAAACCACCGCTACCAGCGGTGGTTTGTTTGCCGGATCAAGAGCTACCAACTCTTTTTCCGAAGGT
AACTGGCTTCAGCAGAGCGCAGATACCAAATACTGTTCTTCTAGTGTAGCCGTAGTTAGGCCACCACTTC
AAGAACTCTGTAGCACCGCCTACATACCTCGCTCTGCTAATCCTGTTACCAGTGGCTGCTGCCAGTGGCG
ATAAGTCGTGTCTTACCGGGTTGGACTCAAGACGATAGTTACCGGATAAGGCGCAGCGGTCGGGCTGAAC
GGGGGGTTCGTGCACACAGCCCAGCTTGGAGCGAACGACCTACACCGAACTGAGATACCTACAGCGTGAG
CTATGAGAAAGCGCCACGCTTCCCGAAGGGAGAAAGGCGGACAGGTATCCGGTAAGCGGCAGGGTCGGAA
CAGGAGAGCGCACGAGGGAGCTTCCAGGGGGAAACGCCTGGTATCTTTATAGTCCTGTCGGGTTTCGCCA
CCTCTGACTTGAGCGTCGATTTTTGTGATGCTCGTCAGGGGGGCGGAGCCTATGGAAATTGATCGGGCAC
GTAAGAGGTTCCAACTTTCACCATAATGAAATAAGATCACTACCGGGCGTATTTTTTGAGTTATCGAGAT
TTTCAGGAGCTAAGGAAGCTAAAATGGAGAAAAAAATCACTGGATATACCACCGTTGATATATCCCAATG
GCATCGTAAAGAACATTTTGAGGCATTTCAGTCAGTTGCTCAATGTACCTATAACCAGACCGTTCAGCTG
GATATTACGGCCTTTTTAAAGACCGTAAAGAAAAATAAGCACAAGTTTTATCCGGCCTTTATTCACATTC
TTGCCCGCCTGATGAATGCTCATCCGGAATTTCGTATGGCAATGAAAGACGGTGAGCTGGTGATATGGGA
TAGTGTTCACCCTTGTTACACCGTTTTCCATGAGCAAACTGAAACGTTTTCATCGCTCTGGAGTGAATAC
CACGACGATTTCCGGCAGTTTCTACACATATATTCGCAAGATGTGGCGTGTTACGGTGAAAACCTGGCCT
ATTTCCCTAAAGGGTTTATTGAGAATATGTTTTTCGTTTCAGCCAATCCCTGGGTGAGTTTCACCAGTTT
TGATTTAAACGTGGCCAATATGGACAACTTCTTCGCCCCCGTTTTCACCATGGGCAAATATTATACGCAA
GGCGACAAGGTGCTGATGCCGCTGGCGATTCAGGTTCATCATGCCGTTTGTGATGGCTTCCATGTCGGCA
GAATGCTTAATGAATTACAACAGTACTGCGATGAGTGGCAGGGCGGGGCGTAATTTGATATCGAGCTCGC
TTGGACTCCTGTTGATAGATCCAGTAATGACCTCAGAACTCCATCTGGATTTGTTCAGAACGCTCGGTTG
CCGCCGGGCGTTTTTTATTGGTCATCGATCTCGATCCCGCGAAAT
